LOCUS       Exported 3961 bp ds-DNA circular SYN 18-SEP-2019
DEFINITION  .
ACCESSION   .
VERSION     .
KEYWORDS    .
SOURCE      synthetic DNA construct
  ORGANISM  synthetic DNA construct
REFERENCE   1 (bases 1 to 3961)
  AUTHORS   Clontech
  TITLE     Direct Submission
  JOURNAL   Exported Wednesday, Sep 18, 2019 from SnapGene 4.3.11
            https://www.snapgene.com
COMMENT     Sequencing of the insert can be found at Seq004
FEATURES             Location/Qualifiers
     source          1..3961
                     /organism="synthetic DNA construct"
                     /lab_host="Escherichia coli"
                     /mol_type="other DNA"
     promoter        1..451
                     /label=TRE3G BI promoter
                     /note="3rd-generation Tet-responsive bidirectional promoter
                     that can be activated by binding of Tet-On 3G"
                     /note="color: #ffffff; direction: BOTH"
     protein_bind    81..99
                     /gene="tetO"
                     /label=tet operator
                     /bound_moiety="tetracycline repressor TetR"
                     /note="bacterial operator O2 for the tetR and tetA genes"
                     /note="color: #31849b"
     protein_bind    117..135
                     /gene="tetO"
                     /label=tet operator
                     /bound_moiety="tetracycline repressor TetR"
                     /note="bacterial operator O2 for the tetR and tetA genes"
                     /note="color: #31849b"
     protein_bind    153..171
                     /gene="tetO"
                     /label=tet operator
                     /bound_moiety="tetracycline repressor TetR"
                     /note="bacterial operator O2 for the tetR and tetA genes"
                     /note="color: #31849b"
     protein_bind    189..207
                     /gene="tetO"
                     /label=tet operator
                     /bound_moiety="tetracycline repressor TetR"
                     /note="bacterial operator O2 for the tetR and tetA genes"
                     /note="color: #31849b"
     protein_bind    225..243
                     /gene="tetO"
                     /label=tet operator
                     /bound_moiety="tetracycline repressor TetR"
                     /note="bacterial operator O2 for the tetR and tetA genes"
                     /note="color: #31849b"
     protein_bind    261..279
                     /gene="tetO"
                     /label=tet operator
                     /bound_moiety="tetracycline repressor TetR"
                     /note="bacterial operator O2 for the tetR and tetA genes"
                     /note="color: #31849b"
     protein_bind    297..315
                     /gene="tetO"
                     /label=tet operator
                     /bound_moiety="tetracycline repressor TetR"
                     /note="bacterial operator O2 for the tetR and tetA genes"
                     /note="color: #31849b"
     CDS             474..899
                     /codon_start=1
                     /product="First part of ProRIP till the internal
                     inactivation region."
                     /label=alpha-Chain_gePSI
                     /note="This feature has 2 segments: 1: 474 .. 896 / #3366ff
                     2: 897 .. 899 / #3366ff"
                     /translation="MKFTEIFPVEDANYPYSAFIASVRKDVIKHCTDHKGIFQPVLPPE
                     KKVPELWLYTELKTRTSSITLAIRMDNLYLVGFRTPGGVWWEFGKDGDTHLLGDNPRWL
                     GFGGRYQDLIGNKGLETVTMGRAEMTRAVNDLAKKKK"
     polyA_signal    1031..1112
                     /label=SV40 poly(A) signal
                     /note="SV40 polyadenylation signal"
                     /note="color: #a6acb3"
     rep_origin      complement(1294..1882)
                     /direction=LEFT
                     /label=ori
                     /note="high-copy-number ColE1/pMB1/pBR322/pUC origin of
                     replication"
                     /note="color: #ffff00"
     CDS             complement(2053..2913)
                     /codon_start=1
                     /gene="bla"
                     /product="beta-lactamase"
                     /label=AmpR
                     /note="confers resistance to ampicillin, carbenicillin, and
                     related antibiotics"
                     /note="This feature has 2 segments: 1: 2053 .. 2844 /
                     #ccffcc 2: 2845 .. 2913 / #ccffcc / signal sequence
                     Cleavage site after base 2844"
                     /translation="MSIQHFRVALIPFFAAFCLPVFAHPETLVKVKDAEDQLGARVGYI
                     ELDLNSGKILESFRPEERFPMMSTFKVLLCGAVLSRIDAGQEQLGRRIHYSQNDLVEYS
                     PVTEKHLTDGMTVRELCSAAITMSDNTAANLLLTTIGGPKELTAFLHNMGDHVTRLDRW
                     EPELNEAIPNDERDTTMPVAMATTLRKLLTGELLTLASRQQLIDWMEADKVAGPLLRSA
                     LPAGWFIADKSGAGERGSRGIIAALGPDGKPSRIVVIYTTGSQATMDERNRQIAEIGAS
                     LIKHW"
     promoter        complement(2914..3018)
                     /gene="bla"
                     /label=AmpR promoter
                     /note="color: #ffffff; direction: LEFT"
     polyA_signal    3051..3132
                     /label=SV40 poly(A) signal
                     /note="SV40 polyadenylation signal"
                     /note="color: #a6acb3"
     CDS             complement(3252..3947)
                     /codon_start=1
                     /product="Zoanthus green fluorescent protein"
                     /label=ZsGreen1
                     /note="mammalian codon-optimized"
                     /note="color: #05fd14"
                     /translation="MAQSKHGLTKEMTMKYRMEGCVDGHKFVITGEGIGYPFKGKQAIN
                     LCVVEGGPLPFAEDILSAAFMYGNRVFTEYPQDIVDYFKNSCPAGYTWDRSFLFEDGAV
                     CICNADITVSVEENCMYHESKFYGVNFPADGPVMKKMTDNWEPSCEKIIPVPKQGILKG
                     DVSMYLLLKDGGRLRCQFDTVYKAKSVPRKMPDWHFIQHKLTREDRSDAKNQKWHLTEH
                     AIASGSALP"
ORIGIN
        1 gcgatctgac ggttcactaa acgagctctg cttatatagg cctcccaccg tacacgccac
       61 ctcgacatac tcgagtttac tccctatcag tgatagagaa cgtatgaaga gtttactccc
      121 tatcagtgat agagaacgta tgcagacttt actccctatc agtgatagag aacgtataag
      181 gagtttactc cctatcagtg atagagaacg tatgaccagt ttactcccta tcagtgatag
      241 agaacgtatc tacagtttac tccctatcag tgatagagaa cgtatatcca gtttactccc
      301 tatcagtgat agagaacgta taagctttag gcgtgtacgg tgggcgccta taaaagcaga
      361 gctcgtttag tgaaccgtca gatcgcctgg agcaattcca caacactttt gtcttatacc
      421 aactttccgt accacttcct accctcgtaa agtcgacacc ggggcccaga tctatgaagt
      481 tcactgaaat cttccccgtg gaggacgcga actaccctta cagcgccttc atcgcgtcgg
      541 tccggaaaga cgtgatcaaa cactgcaccg accataaagg gatcttccag cccgtgctgc
      601 caccggagaa gaaggtcccg gagctatggt tgtacacaga gctcaaaact aggaccagct
      661 ccatcacgct cgccatacgc atggacaacc tgtacctcgt gggcttcagg accccgggcg
      721 gggtgtggtg ggagttcggc aaggacggcg acacccacct cctcggcgac aaccccaggt
      781 ggctcggctt cggcggcagg taccaggacc tcatcggcaa caagggtctg gagaccgtca
      841 ccatgggccg cgccgaaatg accagggccg tcaacgacct ggcgaagaag aagaagtgag
      901 cggccgccgg cgatatctcc agaggatcat aatcagccat accacatttg tagaggtttt
      961 acttgcttta aaaaacctcc cacacctccc cctgaacctg aaacataaaa tgaatgcaat
     1021 tgttgttgtt aacttgttta ttgcagctta taatggttac aaataaagca atagcatcac
     1081 aaatttcaca aataaagcat ttttttcact gccccgagct tcctcgctca ctgactcgct
     1141 gcgctcggtc gttcggctgc ggcgagcggt atcagctcac tcaaaggcgg taatacggtt
     1201 atccacagaa tcaggggata acgcaggaaa gaacatgtga gcaaaaggcc agcaaaaggc
     1261 caggaaccgt aaaaaggccg cgttgctggc gtttttccat aggctccgcc cccctgacga
     1321 gcatcacaaa aatcgacgct caagtcagag gtggcgaaac ccgacaggac tataaagata
     1381 ccaggcgttt ccccctggaa gctccctcgt gcgctctcct gttccgaccc tgccgcttac
     1441 cggatacctg tccgcctttc tcccttcggg aagcgtggcg ctttctcaat gctcacgctg
     1501 taggtatctc agttcggtgt aggtcgttcg ctccaagctg ggctgtgtgc acgaaccccc
     1561 cgttcagccc gaccgctgcg ccttatccgg taactatcgt cttgagtcca acccggtaag
     1621 acacgactta tcgccactgg cagcagccac tggtaacagg attagcagag cgaggtatgt
     1681 aggcggtgct acagagttct tgaagtggtg gcctaactac ggctacacta gaaggacagt
     1741 atttggtatc tgcgctctgc tgaagccagt taccttcgga aaaagagttg gtagctcttg
     1801 atccggcaaa caaaccaccg ctggtagcgg tggttttttt gtttgcaagc agcagattac
     1861 gcgcagaaaa aaaggatctc aagaagatcc tttgatcttt tctacggggt ctgacgctca
     1921 gtggaacgaa aactcacgtt aagggatttt ggtcatgaga ttatcaaaaa ggatcttcac
     1981 ctagatcctt ttaaattaaa aatgaagttt taaatcaatc taaagtatat atgagtaaac
     2041 ttggtctgac agttaccaat gcttaatcag tgaggcacct atctcagcga tctgtctatt
     2101 tcgttcatcc atagttgcct gactccccgt cgtgtagata actacgatac gggagggctt
     2161 accatctggc cccagtgctg caatgatacc gcgagaccca cgctcaccgg ctccagattt
     2221 atcagcaata aaccagccag ccggaagggc cgagcgcaga agtggtcctg caactttatc
     2281 cgcctccatc cagtctatta attgttgccg ggaagctaga gtaagtagtt cgccagttaa
     2341 tagtttgcgc aacgttgttg ccattgctac aggcatcgtg gtgtcacgct cgtcgtttgg
     2401 tatggcttca ttcagctccg gttcccaacg atcaaggcga gttacatgat cccccatgtt
     2461 gtgcaaaaaa gcggttagct ccttcggtcc tccgatcgtt gtcagaagta agttggccgc
     2521 agtgttatca ctcatggtta tggcagcact gcataattct cttactgtca tgccatccgt
     2581 aagatgcttt tctgtgactg gtgagtactc aaccaagtca ttctgagaat agtgtatgcg
     2641 gcgaccgagt tgctcttgcc cggcgtcaat acgggataat accgcgccac atagcagaac
     2701 tttaaaagtg ctcatcattg gaaaacgttc ttcggggcga aaactctcaa ggatcttacc
     2761 gctgttgaga tccagttcga tgtaacccac tcgtgcaccc aactgatctt cagcatcttt
     2821 tactttcacc agcgtttctg ggtgagcaaa aacaggaagg caaaatgccg caaaaaaggg
     2881 aataagggcg acacggaaat gttgaatact catactcttc ctttttcaat attattgaag
     2941 catttatcag ggttattgtc tcatgagcgg atacatattt gaatgtattt agaaaaataa
     3001 acaaataggg gttccgcgca catttccccg aaaagtgcca cctgacgtcg gcagtgaaaa
     3061 aaatgcttta tttgtgaaat ttgtgatgct attgctttat ttgtaaccat tataagctgc
     3121 aataaacaag ttaacaacaa caattgcatt cattttatgt ttcaggttca gggggaggtg
     3181 tgggaggttt tttaaagcaa gtaaaacctc tacaaatgtg gtatggctga ttatgatcct
     3241 ctagactgca gtcagggcaa ggcggagccg gaggcgatgg cgtgctcggt caggtgccac
     3301 ttctggttct tggcgtcgct gcggtcctcg cgggtcagct tgtgctggat gaagtgccag
     3361 tcgggcatct tgcggggcac ggacttggcc ttgtacacgg tgtcgaactg gcagcgcaag
     3421 cggccaccgt ccttcagcag caggtacatg ctcacgtcgc ccttcaagat gccctgcttg
     3481 ggcacgggga tgatcttctc gcaggagggc tcccagttgt cggtcatctt cttcatcacg
     3541 gggccgtcgg cggggaagtt cacgccgtag aacttggact cgtggtacat gcagttctcc
     3601 tccacgctca cggtgatgtc ggcgttgcag atgcacacgg cgccgtcctc gaacaggaag
     3661 gagcggtccc aggtgtagcc ggcggggcag gagttcttga agtagtcgac gatgtcctgg
     3721 gggtactcgg tgaacacgcg gttgccgtac atgaaggcgg cggacaagat gtcctcggcg
     3781 aagggcaagg ggccgccctc caccacgcac aggttgatgg cctgcttgcc cttgaagggg
     3841 tagccgatgc cctcgccggt gatcacgaac ttgtggccgt ccacgcagcc ctccatgcgg
     3901 tacttcatgg tcatctcctt ggtcaggccg tgcttggact gggccatggt gaattctcca
     3961 g
//
