>Addgene plasmid #133730 | pTRE3G-Bi-α-chain | addgene full sequence | sequence record 266129 | Addgene NGS Result
TTTACGAGGGTAGGAAGTGGTACGGAAAGTTGGTATAAGACAAAAGTGTTGTGGAATTGCTCCAGGCGAT
CTGACGGTTCACTAAACGAGCTCTGCTTTTATAGGCGCCCACCGTACACGCCTAAAGCTTATACGTTCTC
TATCACTGATAGGGAGTAAACTGGATATACGTTCTCTATCACTGATAGGGAGTAAACTGTAGATACGTTC
TCTATCACTGATAGGGAGTAAACTGGTCATACGTTCTCTATCACTGATAGGGAGTAAACTCCTTATACGT
TCTCTATCACTGATAGGGAGTAAAGTCTGCATACGTTCTCTATCACTGATAGGGAGTAAACTCTTCATAC
GTTCTCTATCACTGATAGGGAGTAAACTCGAGTATGTCGAGGTGGCGTGTACGGTGGGAGGCCTATATAA
GCAGAGCTCGTTTAGTGAACCGTCAGATCGCCTGGAGAATTCACCATGGCCCAGTCCAAGCACGGCCTGA
CCAAGGAGATGACCATGAAGTACCGCATGGAGGGCTGCGTGGACGGCCACAAGTTCGTGATCACCGGCGA
GGGCATCGGCTACCCCTTCAAGGGCAAGCAGGCCATCAACCTGTGCGTGGTGGAGGGCGGCCCCTTGCCC
TTCGCCGAGGACATCTTGTCCGCCGCCTTCATGTACGGCAACCGCGTGTTCACCGAGTACCCCCAGGACA
TCGTCGACTACTTCAAGAACTCCTGCCCCGCCGGCTACACCTGGGACCGCTCCTTCCTGTTCGAGGACGG
CGCCGTGTGCATCTGCAACGCCGACATCACCGTGAGCGTGGAGGAGAACTGCATGTACCACGAGTCCAAG
TTCTACGGCGTGAACTTCCCCGCCGACGGCCCCGTGATGAAGAAGATGACCGACAACTGGGAGCCCTCCT
GCGAGAAGATCATCCCCGTGCCCAAGCAGGGCATCTTGAAGGGCGACGTGAGCATGTACCTGCTGCTGAA
GGACGGTGGCCGCTTGCGCTGCCAGTTCGACACCGTGTACAAGGCCAAGTCCGTGCCCCGCAAGATGCCC
GACTGGCACTTCATCCAGCACAAGCTGACCCGCGAGGACCGCAGCGACGCCAAGAACCAGAAGTGGCACC
TGACCGAGCACGCCATCGCCTCCGGCTCCGCCTTGCCCTGACTGCAGTCTAGAGGATCATAATCAGCCAT
ACCACATTTGTAGAGGTTTTACTTGCTTTAAAAAACCTCCCACACCTCCCCCTGAACCTGAAACATAAAA
TGAATGCAATTGTTGTTGTTAACTTGTTTATTGCAGCTTATAATGGTTACAAATAAAGCAATAGCATCAC
AAATTTCACAAATAAAGCATTTTTTTCACTGCCGACGTCAGGTGGCACTTTTCGGGGAAATGTGCGCGGA
ACCCCTATTTGTTTATTTTTCTAAATACATTCAAATATGTATCCGCTCATGAGACAATAACCCTGATAAA
TGCTTCAATAATATTGAAAAAGGAAGAGTATGAGTATTCAACATTTCCGTGTCGCCCTTATTCCCTTTTT
TGCGGCATTTTGCCTTCCTGTTTTTGCTCACCCAGAAACGCTGGTGAAAGTAAAAGATGCTGAAGATCAG
TTGGGTGCACGAGTGGGTTACATCGAACTGGATCTCAACAGCGGTAAGATCCTTGAGAGTTTTCGCCCCG
AAGAACGTTTTCCAATGATGAGCACTTTTAAAGTTCTGCTATGTGGCGCGGTATTATCCCGTGTTGACGC
CGGGCAAGAGCAACTCGGTCGCCGCATACACTATTCTCAGAATGACTTGGTTGAGTACTCACCAGTCACA
GAAAAGCATCTTACGGATGGCATGACAGTAAGAGAATTATGCAGTGCTGCCATAACCATGAGTGATAACA
CTGCGGCCAACTTACTTCTGACAACGATCGGAGGACCGAAGGAGCTAACCGCTTTTTTGCACAACATGGG
GGATCATGTAACTCGCCTTGATCGTTGGGAACCGGAGCTGAATGAAGCCATACCAAACGACGAGCGTGAC
ACCACGATGCCTGTAGCAATGGCAACAACGTTGCGCAAACTATTAACTGGCGAACTACTTACTCTAGCTT
CCCGGCAACAATTAATAGACTGGATGGAGGCGGATAAAGTTGCAGGACCACTTCTGCGCTCGGCCCTTCC
GGCTGGCTGGTTTATTGCTGATAAATCTGGAGCCGGTGAGCGTGGGTCTCGCGGTATCATTGCAGCACTG
GGGCCAGATGGTAAGCCCTCCCGTATCGTAGTTATCTACACGACGGGGAGTCAGGCAACTATGGATGAAC
GAAATAGACAGATCGCTGAGATAGGTGCCTCACTGATTAAGCATTGGTAACTGTCAGACCAAGTTTACTC
ATATATACTTTAGATTGATTTAAAACTTCATTTTTAATTTAAAAGGATCTAGGTGAAGATCCTTTTTGAT
AATCTCATGACCAAAATCCCTTAACGTGAGTTTTCGTTCCACTGAGCGTCAGACCCCGTAGAAAAGATCA
AAGGATCTTCTTGAGATCCTTTTTTTCTGCGCGTAATCTGCTGCTTGCAAACAAAAAAACCACCGCTACC
AGCGGTGGTTTGTTTGCCGGATCAAGAGCTACCAACTCTTTTTCCGAAGGTAACTGGCTTCAGCAGAGCG
CAGATACCAAATACTGTTCTTCTAGTGTAGCCGTAGTTAGGCCACCACTTCAAGAACTCTGTAGCACCGC
CTACATACCTCGCTCTGCTAATCCTGTTACCAGTGGCTGCTGCCAGTGGCGATAAGTCGTGTCTTACCGG
GTTGGACTCAAGACGATAGTTACCGGATAAGGCGCAGCGGTCGGGCTGAACGGGGGGTTCGTGCACACAG
CCCAGCTTGGAGCGAACGACCTACACCGAACTGAGATACCTACAGCGTGAGCTATGAGAAAGCGCCACGC
TTCCCGAAGGGAGAAAGGCGGACAGGTATCCGGTAAGCGGCAGGGTCGGAACAGGAGAGCGCACGAGGGA
GCTTCCAGGGGGAAACGCCTGGTATCTTTATAGTCCTGTCGGGTTTCGCCACCTCTGACTTGAGCGTCGA
TTTTTGTGATGCTCGTCAGGGGGGCGGAGCCTATGGAAAAACGCCAGCAACGCGGCCTTTTTACGGTTCC
TGGCCTTTTGCTGGCCTTTTGCTCACATGTTCTTTCCTGCGTTATCCCCTGATTCTGTGGATAACCGTAT
TACCGCCTTTGAGTGAGCTGATACCGCTCGCCGCAGCCGAACGACCGAGCGCAGCGAGTCAGTGAGCGAG
GAAGCTCGGGGCAGTGAAAAAAATGCTTTATTTGTGAAATTTGTGATGCTATTGCTTTATTTGTAACCAT
TATAAGCTGCAATAAACAAGTTAACAACAACAATTGCATTCATTTTATGTTTCAGGTTCAGGGGGAGGTG
TGGGAGGTTTTTTAAAGCAAGTAAAACCTCTACAAATGTGGTATGGCTGATTATGATCCTCTGGAGATAT
CGCCGGCGGCCGCTCACTTCTTCTTCTTCGCCAGGTCGTTGACGGCCCTGGTCATTTCGGCGCGGCCCAT
GGTGACGGTCTCCAGACCCTTGTTGCCGATGAGGTCCTGGTACCTGCCGCCGAAGCCGAGCCACCTGGGG
TTGTCGCCGAGGAGGTGGGTGTCGCCGTCCTTGCCGAACTCCCACCACACCCCGCCCGGGGTCCTGAAGC
CCACGAGGTACAGGTTGTCCATGCGTATGGCGAGCGTGATGGAGCTGGTCCTAGTTTTGAGCTCTGTGTA
CAACCATAGCTCCGGGACCTTCTTCTCCGGTGGCAGCACGGGCTGGAAGATCCCTTTATGGTCGGTGCAG
TGTTTGATCACGTCTTTCCGGACCGACGCGATGAAGGCGCTGTAAGGGTAGTTCGCGTCCTCCACGGGGA
AGATTTCAGTGAACTTCATAGATCTGGGCCCCGGTGTCGAC
Features (pLannotate 1.2.2; 10 found; start..end, strand, type, name):
      1..451     -  promoter       TRE3G BI promoter: 3rd-generation Tet-responsive bidirectional promoter that can be activated by binding of Tet-On® 3G
    466..1161    +  CDS            ZsGreen1: Zoanthus green fluorescent protein mammalian codon-optimized
   1175..1258    +  CDS            large T antigen (fragment): large T antigen from SV40 (simian virus 40)
   1281..1362    +  polyA_signal   SV40 poly(A) signal: SV40 polyadenylation signal
   1395..1499    +  promoter       AmpR promoter: bla
   1500..2360    +  CDS            AmpR: β-lactamase; bla; confers resistance to ampicillin, carbenicillin, and related antibiotics
   2531..3119    +  rep_origin     ori: high-copy-number ColE1/pMB1/pBR322/pUC origin of replication
   3301..3382    -  polyA_signal   SV40 poly(A) signal: SV40 polyadenylation signal
   3405..3488    -  CDS            large T antigen (fragment): large T antigen from SV40 (simian virus 40)
   3517..3936    -  CDS            CRIP3 (fragment): RIP3_MAIZE - Experimental evidence at protein level: Swiss-Prot protein existence level 1. Possesses features of some constitutive defense agent. The coordinate Opaque-2-controlled synthesis of this protein and the major seed storage proteins (zeins) may provide the germinating seedling with both nutritional benefits and protection against pathogen invasion of the surrounding endosperm. From Zea mays (Maize).
