[The description below was written by a language model from this plasmid's Addgene catalogue record, the feature table of its GenBank file and pLannotate feature annotations shown in this document.]
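Description:
pTRE3G-Bi-α-chain is a 3,961 bp mammalian expression plasmid built on the commercial pTRE3G-BI-ZsGreen1 backbone. It is propagated in E. coli through a high-copy ColE1/pUC-type origin and selected with ampicillin via the bla (AmpR) gene and its own promoter. The record lists no selectable marker for mammalian cells, so it suits transient transfection or co-delivery rather than drug selection of stable lines.

The core of the construct is the third-generation bidirectional Tet-responsive promoter (TRE3G BI). It consists of seven tet operator repeats, and the annotation marks it as driving transcription in both directions. On one side sits the α-chain of gePSI, a genetically encodable protein synthesis inhibitor. This insert is a 426 bp open reading frame encoding residues 1–141 plus a stop codon of a maize (Zea mays) ribosome-inactivating protein. It is annotated as the first part of the proRIP up to the internal inactivation region, and sequence-based annotation matches it to maize RIP3. On the other side is mammalian codon-optimized ZsGreen1, a Zoanthus green fluorescent protein. Each transcription unit ends in its own SV40 polyadenylation signal; the short "large T antigen" fragments flagged by automated annotation are probably just part of these SV40-derived terminator regions.

The promoter is activated only when the Tet-On 3G transactivator binds. That protein is not encoded here and must be supplied separately, normally together with doxycycline. Induction then produces the α-chain and the green reporter together, so fluorescence marks the expressing cells. The record notes that this plasmid carries only one part of the gePSI system, implying that a complementary component must be supplied from another construct to reconstitute inhibitor activity. The two feature tables describe the same sequence in opposite orientations.
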