Addgene plasmid #133730: pTRE3G-Bi-α-chain
Purpose: Expresses the gePSI-α-chain and ZsGreen1 under control of the inducible bi-directional TRE3G promoter.
Depositing lab: Erin Schuman. Publication: A genetically encodable cell-type-specific protein synthesis inhibitor. Heumuller M, Glock C, Rangaraju V, Biever A, Schuman EM. Nat Methods. 2019 Jul 15. pii: 10.1038/s41592-019-0468-x. doi: 10.1038/s41592-019-0468-x. PubMed 31308551.
Backbone
  Vector backbone: pTRE3G-BI-ZsGreen1
  Backbone manufacturer: TakaraBio Clontech
  Backbone size w/o insert (bp): 2839
  Total vector size (bp): 3961
  Modifications to backbone: The backbone for this plasmid is ‘pTRE3G-BI-ZsGreen1’ from the pTRE3G-BI-ZsGreen1 Vector Set (Cat. No. 631334) from TakaraBio Clontech. We inserted the gePSI-aChain downstream of the pTRE3G promoter using Gibson Cloning.
  Vector type: Mammalian Expression
  Selectable markers: No selectable marker
Growth in bacteria
  Bacterial resistance: Ampicillin, 100 μg/mL
  Growth temperature: 37°C
  Growth strain: DH5alpha
  Copy number: High Copy
Gene/Insert 1
  Gene/Insert name: a-Chain_gePSI
  Species: Zea mays
  Insert size (bp): 426
  Mutation: Only one part of the gePSI-system (aa1-141 + stop codon)
  Promoter: pTRE3G-Bi
  Cloning method: Gibson Cloning
  Sequencing primers: 5′ GAGAACGTATAAGCTTTAGGC
Gene/Insert 2
  Gene/Insert name: ZsGreen1
  Species: Zoanthus sp.
  Insert size (bp): 696
  Promoter: pTRE3G-Bi
  Cloning method: Gibson Cloning
  Sequencing primers: 5′ -
Terms and licenses: Academic/Nonprofit Terms; Industry Terms: Not Available to Industry
How to cite: pTRE3G-Bi-α-chain was a gift from Erin Schuman (Addgene plasmid # 133730 ; http://n2t.net/addgene:133730 ; RRID:Addgene_133730)
